Addgene plasmid #87473: HD-16
Purpose: For library amplification of fragment HD-16
Depositing lab: Steve Pollard. Depositing organization: University of Edinburgh. Publication: STAR: a simple TAL effector assembly reaction using isothermal assembly. Gogolok S, Garcia-Diaz C, Pollard SM. Sci Rep. 2016 Sep 12;6:33209. doi: 10.1038/srep33209. PubMed 27615025.
Backbone
  Vector backbone: pMA-T
  Backbone manufacturer: Life Technologies
  Vector type: TALEN, Synthetic Biology ; TALE DBD library preparation
Growth in bacteria
  Bacterial resistance: Ampicillin, 100 μg/mL
  Growth temperature: 37°C
  Growth strain: DH5alpha
  Copy number: High Copy
Gene/Insert
  Gene/Insert name: HD-16
  Species: Synthetic
  Cloning method: Unknown
Terms and licenses: Academic/Nonprofit Terms; Industry Terms: Not Available to Industry
How to cite: HD-16 was a gift from Steve Pollard (Addgene plasmid # 87473 ; http://n2t.net/addgene:87473 ; RRID:Addgene_87473)
