[The description below was written by a language model from this plasmid's Addgene catalogue record and pLannotate feature annotations shown in this document.]
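Description:
HD-16 is a small (about 2.7 kb) bacterial storage plasmid built on the pMA-T gene-synthesis backbone. It carries a synthetic DNA fragment that serves as one building block in a TAL effector (TALE) DNA-binding domain library. It is maintained in E. coli at high copy number through a ColE1/pUC-type origin of replication and is selected with ampicillin via a β-lactamase (AmpR) gene driven by its native bla promoter. The annotated sequence also contains backbone remnants that are not expected to be functional: partial M13 origin, lacZα, lacI and RSF origin fragments. An intact T7 promoter lies next to the region where the insert most plausibly sits.

The insert itself was not recognised by the automated annotation. It most likely lies in the unannotated stretch of a few hundred bases between the T7 promoter and the lacI fragment, but the record does not give its boundaries or composition. In TALE nomenclature, "HD" normally refers to the repeat-variable diresidue that specifies recognition of cytosine, and the number probably indicates a position or module index in the assembly scheme. The record confirms neither interpretation.

According to the deposit, the plasmid is a template for library amplification of fragment HD-16. It is a source from which the module can be amplified for the TALE DNA-binding domain library, whose parts are joined by isothermal assembly into custom TALE arrays. The plasmid contains no eukaryotic expression elements, so it is a parts-repository construct rather than an expression vector.
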