Features (pLannotate 1.2.2; 8 found; start..end, strand, type, name):
      3..134     -  rep_origin     M13 ori (fragment): M13 bacteriophage origin of replication; arrow indicates direction of (+) strand synthesis
    155..311     -  CDS            lacZα (fragment): LacZα fragment of β-galactosidase; lacZ fragment
    320..338     +  promoter       T7 promoter: promoter for bacteriophage T7 RNA polymerase
    792..839     -  CDS            lacI (fragment): lac repressor; lacI; The lac repressor binds to the lac operator to inhibit transcription in E. coli. This inhibition can be relieved by adding lactose or isopropyl-β-D-thiogalactopyranoside (IPTG).
    876..916     -  rep_origin     RSF ori (fragment): Plasmids containing the RSF 1030 origin of replication can be propagated in E. coli cells that contain additional plasmids with compatible origins.
    994..1582    -  rep_origin     ori: high-copy-number ColE1/pMB1/pBR322/pUC origin of replication
   1753..2613    -  CDS            AmpR: β-lactamase; bla; confers resistance to ampicillin, carbenicillin, and related antibiotics
   2614..2718    -  promoter       AmpR promoter: bla
>Addgene plasmid #87473 | HD-16 | addgene full sequence | sequence record 174645 | Addgene NGS Result
CTAAATTGTAAGCGTTAATATTTTGTTAAAATTCGCGTTAAATTTTTGTTAAATCAGCTCATTTTTTAAC
CAATAGGCCGAAATCGGCAAAATCCCTTATAAATCAAAAGAATAGACCGAGATAGGGTTGAGTGGCCGCT
ACAGGGCGCTCCCATTCGCCATTCAGGCTGCGCAACTGTTGGGAAGGGCGTTTCGGTGCGGGCCTCTTCG
CTATTACGCCAGCTGGCGAAAGGGGGATGTGCTGCAAGGCGATTAAGTTGGGTAACGCCAGGGTTTTCCC
AGTCACGACGTTGTAAAACGACGGCCAGTGAGCGCGACGTAATACGACTCACTATAGGGCGAATTGGCGG
AAGGCCGTCAAGGCCACGTGTCTTGTCCAGAGCTCGTATCCTGCAGTTAACTCCGGCGCAGGTCGTGGCA
ATCGCGTCGCACGACGGGGGAAAGCAAGCCCTGGAAACCGTGCAAAGGTTGTTGCCGGTGCTCTGTCAGG
ACCACGGGCTTCAGACTCGAACAAGCGGGCGCTGCTCGACGCACTGGCCGAAGCCATGCTGGCGGAGTCG
AGAATCATAGCACTTCGGTGCCGAGAGCCGACGACGACTGGCGCTCATTTCGAGTCTGACTGGGAATGCC
CGCAGCTTCAGGCAGGCGCTGCTCGCCTACCGCCAGCAGAGTCCAATGGATCTCGAGGAATTCACTCCTC
AGGTGCAGGCTGCCTATCAGGAGTCCCATTGTGCTGGCGCGCTGCAGGATACGGTACCTGGAGCACAAGA
CTGGCCTCATGGGCCTTCCGCTCACTGCCCGCTTTCCAGTCGGGAAACCTGTCGTGCCAGCTGCATTAAC
ATGGTCATAGCTGTTTCCTTGCGTATTGGGCGCTCTCCGCTTCCTCGCTCACTGACTCGCTGCGCTCGGT
CGTTCGGGTAAAGCCTGGGGTGCCTAATGAGCAAAAGGCCAGCAAAAGGCCAGGAACCGTAAAAAGGCCG
CGTTGCTGGCGTTTTTCCATAGGCTCCGCCCCCCTGACGAGCATCACAAAAATCGACGCTCAAGTCAGAG
GTGGCGAAACCCGACAGGACTATAAAGATACCAGGCGTTTCCCCCTGGAAGCTCCCTCGTGCGCTCTCCT
GTTCCGACCCTGCCGCTTACCGGATACCTGTCCGCCTTTCTCCCTTCGGGAAGCGTGGCGCTTTCTCATA
GCTCACGCTGTAGGTATCTCAGTTCGGTGTAGGTCGTTCGCTCCAAGCTGGGCTGTGTGCACGAACCCCC
CGTTCAGCCCGACCGCTGCGCCTTATCCGGTAACTATCGTCTTGAGTCCAACCCGGTAAGACACGACTTA
TCGCCACTGGCAGCAGCCACTGGTAACAGGATTAGCAGAGCGAGGTATGTAGGCGGTGCTACAGAGTTCT
TGAAGTGGTGGCCTAACTACGGCTACACTAGAAGAACAGTATTTGGTATCTGCGCTCTGCTGAAGCCAGT
TACCTTCGGAAAAAGAGTTGGTAGCTCTTGATCCGGCAAACAAACCACCGCTGGTAGCGGTGGTTTTTTT
GTTTGCAAGCAGCAGATTACGCGCAGAAAAAAAGGATCTCAAGAAGATCCTTTGATCTTTTCTACGGGGT
CTGACGCTCAGTGGAACGAAAACTCACGTTAAGGGATTTTGGTCATGAGATTATCAAAAAGGATCTTCAC
CTAGATCCTTTTAAATTAAAAATGAAGTTTTAAATCAATCTAAAGTATATATGAGTAAACTTGGTCTGAC
AGTTACCAATGCTTAATCAGTGAGGCACCTATCTCAGCGATCTGTCTATTTCGTTCATCCATAGTTGCCT
GACTCCCCGTCGTGTAGATAACTACGATACGGGAGGGCTTACCATCTGGCCCCAGTGCTGCAATGATACC
GCGAGAACCACGCTCACCGGCTCCAGATTTATCAGCAATAAACCAGCCAGCCGGAAGGGCCGAGCGCAGA
AGTGGTCCTGCAACTTTATCCGCCTCCATCCAGTCTATTAATTGTTGCCGGGAAGCTAGAGTAAGTAGTT
CGCCAGTTAATAGTTTGCGCAACGTTGTTGCCATTGCTACAGGCATCGTGGTGTCACGCTCGTCGTTTGG
TATGGCTTCATTCAGCTCCGGTTCCCAACGATCAAGGCGAGTTACATGATCCCCCATGTTGTGCAAAAAA
GCGGTTAGCTCCTTCGGTCCTCCGATCGTTGTCAGAAGTAAGTTGGCCGCAGTGTTATCACTCATGGTTA
TGGCAGCACTGCATAATTCTCTTACTGTCATGCCATCCGTAAGATGCTTTTCTGTGACTGGTGAGTACTC
AACCAAGTCATTCTGAGAATAGTGTATGCGGCGACCGAGTTGCTCTTGCCCGGCGTCAATACGGGATAAT
ACCGCGCCACATAGCAGAACTTTAAAAGTGCTCATCATTGGAAAACGTTCTTCGGGGCGAAAACTCTCAA
GGATCTTACCGCTGTTGAGATCCAGTTCGATGTAACCCACTCGTGCACCCAACTGATCTTCAGCATCTTT
TACTTTCACCAGCGTTTCTGGGTGAGCAAAAACAGGAAGGCAAAATGCCGCAAAAAAGGGAATAAGGGCG
ACACGGAAATGTTGAATACTCATACTCTTCCTTTTTCAATATTATTGAAGCATTTATCAGGGTTATTGTC
TCATGAGCGGATACATATTTGAATGTATTTAGAAAAATAAACAAATAGGGGTTCCGCGCACATTTCCCCG
AAAAGTGCCAC
