>Addgene plasmid #87473 | HD-16 | depositor partial sequence | sequence record 170596 | HD-16 RVD flanked by BciVI sites
GTATCCTGCAGTTAACTCCGGCGCAGGTCGTGGCAATCGCGTCGCACGACGGGGGAAAGCAAGCCCTGGA
AACCGTGCAAAGGTTGTTGCCGGTGCTCTGTCAGGACCACGGGCTTCAGACTCGAACAAGCGGGCGCTGC
TCGACGCACTGGCCGAAGCCATGCTGGCGGAGTCGAGAATCATAGCACTTCGGTGCCGAGAGCCGACGAC
GACTGGCGCTCATTTCGAGTCTGACTGGGAATGCCCGCAGCTTCAGGCAGGCGCTGCTCGCCTACCGCCA
GCAGAGTCCAATGGATCTCGAGGAATTCACTCCTCAGGTGCAGGCTGCCTATCAGGAGTCCCATTGTGCT
GGCGCGCTGCAGGATAC
